Addgene plasmid #152436: pGBW-m4133994
Purpose: Mammalian expression plasmid for SARS-CoV-2 3'-to-5' exonuclease
Depositing lab: Ginkgo Bioworks & Benjie Chen. Depositing organization: Ginkgo Bioworks.
Backbone
  Vector backbone: pTwist_CMV_Puro_6
  Backbone size w/o insert (bp): 6080
  Vector type: Mammalian Expression
  Selectable markers: Puromycin
Growth in bacteria
  Bacterial resistance: Ampicillin, 100 μg/mL
  Growth temperature: 37°C
  Growth strain: DH5alpha
  Copy number: High Copy
Gene/Insert
  Gene/Insert name: SARS-CoV-2 3'-to-5' exonuclease
  Species: Severe acute respiratory syndrome coronavirus 2
  Insert size (bp): 1580
  Mutation: wt
  Entrez Gene: ORF1ab (a.k.a. GU280_gp01)
  Promoter: CMV
  Tag / fusion protein: Cleavable TEV;TRX (C terminal on backbone)
  Cloning method: Unknown
Resource information
  A portion of this plasmid was derived from a plasmid made by: GinkgoBioworks
Depositor comments: NCBI reference sequence: YP_009725309.1
How to cite: pGBW-m4133994 was a gift from Ginkgo Bioworks & Benjie Chen (Addgene plasmid # 152436 ; http://n2t.net/addgene:152436 ; RRID:Addgene_152436)
