[The description below was written by a language model from this plasmid's Addgene catalogue record and pLannotate feature annotations shown in this document.]
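Description:
pGBW-m4133994 is a mammalian expression plasmid built on the pTwist_CMV_Puro_6 backbone and carrying the wild-type SARS-CoV-2 3'-to-5' exonuclease, a mature cleavage product of the ORF1ab replicase polyprotein. It is propagated in E. coli as a high-copy plasmid through a ColE1/pUC-type origin and selected with ampicillin via a full-length β-lactamase gene. A short additional β-lactamase fragment is also annotated next to the origin. For selection in mammalian cells, a separate cassette places the puromycin N-acetyltransferase gene under the human ubiquitin C promoter, followed by a synthetic poly(A) signal.

The viral coding sequence of about 1.6 kb spans the numbering origin of the 8,083-nt sequence. The annotation tool identifies it only as a fragment of the SARS-CoV-2 replicase polyprotein, and the methyltransferase text attached to that hit is generic polyprotein annotation rather than a description of this insert. Expression is driven by the CMV immediate-early enhancer and promoter elements immediately upstream and terminated by an SV40 polyadenylation signal. Directly downstream of the insert lie E. coli thioredoxin (trxA) and a 6xHis tag. This matches the catalogue description of a C-terminal, TEV-cleavable TRX fusion supplied by the backbone, although the TEV site itself is not annotated and the His tag is not listed in the catalogue fields. Thioredoxin is commonly used as a solubility partner and the His tag for affinity capture.

The expression unit is flanked by 5' and 3' β-globin insulator elements. T7 and rrnG terminators and a further synthetic poly(A) signal are also present and help isolate it from neighbouring transcription. The construct suits transient or puromycin-selected expression of the tagged exonuclease in mammalian cells.
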