Features (pLannotate 1.2.2; 21 found; start..end, strand, type, name):
   1610..1936    +  CDS            trxA: THIO_ECO57 - Experimental evidence at protein level: Swiss-Prot protein existence level 1. Participates in various redox reactions through the reversible oxidation of its active center dithiol to a disulfide and catalyzes dithiol-disulfide exchange reactions. From Escherichia coli O157:H7.
   1958..1975    +  CDS            6xHis: 6xHis affinity tag
   2052..2173    -  polyA_signal   SV40 poly(A) signal: SV40 polyadenylation signal
   2196..2265    -  CDS            large T antigen (fragment): large T antigen from SV40 (simian virus 40)
   2288..2334    +  terminator     T7 terminator: transcription terminator for bacteriophage T7 RNA polymerase
   2364..2500    +  terminator     rrnG terminator: transcription terminator from the E. coli ribosomal RNA rrnG operon (Albrechtsen et al., 1991)
   2545..2616    +  misc_feature   3' β-globin insulator: insulator downstream of the human β-globin locus (Farrell et al., 2002)
   2842..3430    -  rep_origin     ori: high-copy-number ColE1/pMB1/pBR322/pUC origin of replication
   3602..3666    -  CDS            bla(M) (fragment): β-lactamase lacking the signal sequence; bla(M); allows cytosolic expression of β-lactamase
   3930..5139    +  promoter       UbC promoter: human ubiquitin C promoter
   5143..5740    +  CDS            PuroR (fragment): puromycin N-acetyltransferase; pac from Streptomyces; confers resistance to puromycin
   5769..5817    +  polyA_signal   poly(A) signal: synthetic polyadenylation signal
   6083..6943    +  CDS            AmpR: β-lactamase; bla; confers resistance to ampicillin, carbenicillin, and related antibiotics
   6956..7092    +  terminator     rrnG terminator: transcription terminator from the E. coli ribosomal RNA rrnG operon (Albrechtsen et al., 1991)
   7237..7308    +  misc_feature   5' β-globin insulator: insulator upstream of the human β-globin locus (Farrell et al., 2002)
   7313..7359    -  terminator     T7 terminator: transcription terminator for bacteriophage T7 RNA polymerase
   7377..7425    -  polyA_signal   poly(A) signal: synthetic polyadenylation signal
   7506..7809    +  enhancer       CMV enhancer: human cytomegalovirus immediate early enhancer
   7882..7899    -  promoter       CMV promoter (fragment): human cytomegalovirus (CMV) immediate early promoter
   7962..8013    +  promoter       CMVd2 promoter: truncated human cytomegalovirus (CMV) immediate early promoter that yields moderately reduced expression relative to the full-length promoter
   8079..1603    +  CDS            rep (fragment) (across the origin): R1AB_SARS2 - Experimental evidence at protein level: Swiss-Prot protein existence level 1. [2'-O-methyltransferase]: Methyltransferase that mediates mRNA cap 2'-O-ribose methylation to the 5'-cap structure of viral mRNAs. N7-methyl guanosine cap is a prerequisite for binding of nsp16. Therefore plays an essential role in viral mRNAs cap methylation which is essential to evade immune system. From Severe acute respiratory syndrome coronavirus 2 (2019-nCoV) (SARS-CoV-2).
>Addgene plasmid #152436 | pGBW-m4133994 | depositor full sequence | sequence record 295448 | Full Sequence
CACCATGGCCGAAAATGTCACTGGCTTATTTAAGGATTGCAGTAAAGTGATCACAGGGTTGCACCCGACC
CAAGCGCCTACGCATCTTTCAGTAGACACCAAGTTCAAAACTGAGGGACTCTGTGTGGACATACCAGGTA
TTCCCAAGGATATGACATACAGACGCCTGATCTCGATGATGGGCTTCAAGATGAACTATCAGGTTAACGG
TTACCCCAATATGTTTATTACCCGAGAGGAAGCTATCCGGCACGTGCGTGCCTGGATAGGGTTTGACGTC
GAGGGCTGTCATGCAACTAGGGAAGCTGTAGGAACAAATCTGCCACTGCAACTCGGCTTCTCTACCGGAG
TCAACCTAGTTGCCGTGCCTACCGGGTATGTGGATACACCAAACAATACTGATTTTAGCAGAGTCTCCGC
AAAACCCCCTCCCGGGGACCAGTTCAAACACTTGATCCCCCTGATGTACAAGGGTTTACCATGGAACGTG
GTGCGGATTAAAATAGTTCAGATGCTCAGCGACACACTGAAGAATTTAAGTGATAGAGTTGTGTTTGTAC
TTTGGGCCCATGGCTTCGAGCTGACCTCTATGAAGTATTTCGTTAAAATTGGACCCGAACGAACGTGCTG
CCTGTGTGACCGGAGGGCGACGTGTTTCTCAACTGCTTCCGATACCTATGCCTGCTGGCACCATAGCATC
GGCTTTGATTACGTGTACAACCCTTTTATGATTGACGTGCAGCAGTGGGGATTCACTGGGAACCTACAGT
CGAATCACGATCTTTACTGTCAGGTCCATGGGAACGCACACGTTGCTAGCTGCGACGCAATCATGACACG
TTGCCTTGCTGTCCACGAGTGTTTTGTGAAACGAGTGGACTGGACTATTGAGTATCCTATCATTGGCGAC
GAACTGAAGATAAATGCGGCTTGTAGGAAGGTGCAGCATATGGTCGTCAAAGCCGCCCTCTTAGCTGATA
AGTTCCCGGTCCTGCACGATATTGGCAATCCAAAGGCCATCAAATGCGTACCCCAGGCAGATGTTGAGTG
GAAGTTTTACGACGCGCAACCATGCTCCGATAAGGCCTATAAAATCGAAGAGCTCTTCTACAGTTATGCC
ACCCATTCTGACAAGTTTACCGACGGTGTGTGTTTGTTTTGGAATTGCAACGTGGATCGCTACCCTGCAA
ACTCTATCGTTTGTCGCTTCGACACACGCGTATTGTCCAATCTGAATCTACCCGGATGCGACGGAGGTTC
ACTGTATGTGAACAAGCACGCCTTCCACACCCCCGCATTCGATAAATCCGCCTTTGTCAACCTTAAACAA
TTACCTTTCTTTTACTACAGCGACTCTCCTTGCGAATCCCATGGAAAGCAAGTAGTGAGTGATATCGATT
ACGTCCCACTCAAAAGTGCAACATGTATTACGAGATGCAATCTCGGTGGTGCAGTCTGTAGACACCATGC
CAATGAATATCGGCTGTATTTGGACGCCTATAACATGATGATTTCAGCTGGCTTCTCTCTTTGGGTTTAC
AAGCAGTTTGACACGTATAATCTGTGGAACACCTTTACAAGGCTGCAAGAAAACCTTTACTTTCAGTCGA
TGAGTGACAAAATCATTCATCTAACCGATGACTCCTTTGATACAGACGTGTTGAAGGCCGATGGTGCGAT
ACTGGTAGATTTCTGGGCTGAATGGTGTGGCCCGTGCAAGATGATCGCACCCATTCTGGACGAGATCGCC
GACGAGTATCAAGGAAAATTAACTGTCGCTAAGCTTAATATAGATCAGAACCCAGGGACGGCACCTAAAT
ACGGCATCAGGGGAATACCTACCCTCCTGCTCTTTAAGAATGGGGAAGTTGCCGCGACAAAAGTGGGAGC
CCTGTCTAAGGGCCAGCTAAAAGAGTTCTTGGACGCTAACCTGGCAGGTTCAGGCTCGGGGCACATGCAC
CATCACCATCACCATAGCAGCGGGCTCGTGCCACGCGGCTAAGCTAGCTTGACTGACTGAGATACAGCGT
ACCTTCAGCTCACAGACATGATAAGATACATTGATGAGTTTGGACAAACCACAACTAGAATGCAGTGAAA
AAAATGCTTTATTTGTGAAATTTGTGATGCTATTGCTTTATTTGTAACCATTATAAGCTGCAATAAACAA
GTTAACAACAACAATTGCATTCATTTTATGTTTCAGGTTCAGGGGGAGGTGTGGGAGGTTTTTTAAAGCA
AGTAAAACCTCTACAAATGTGGTATTGGCCCATCTCTATCGGTATCGTAGCATAACCCCTTGGGGCCTCT
AAACGGGTCTTGAGGGGTTTTTTGTGCCCCTCGGGCCGGATTGCTATCTACCGGCATTGGCGCAGAAAAA
AATGCCTGATGCGACGCTGCGCGTCTTATACTCCCACATATGCCAGATTCAGCAACGGATACGGCTTCCC
CAACTTGCCCACTTCCATACGTGTCCTCCTTACCAGAAATTTATCCTTAAGGTCGTCAGCTATCCTGCAG
GCGATCTCTCGATTTCGATCAAGACATTCCTTTAATGGTCTTTTCTGGACACCACTAGGGGTCAGAAGTA
GTTCATCAAACTTTCTTCCCTCCCTAATCTCATTGGTTACCTTGGGCTATCGAAACTTAATTAACCAGTC
AAGTCAGCTACTTGGCGAGATCGACTTGTCTGGGTTTCGACTACGCTCAGAATTGCGTCAGTCAAGTTCG
ATCTGGTCCTTGCTATTGCACCCGTTCTCCGATTACGAGTTTCATTTAAATCATGTGAGCAAAAGGCCAG
CAAAAGGCCAGGAACCGTAAAAAGGCCGCGTTGCTGGCGTTTTTCCATAGGCTCCGCCCCCCTGACGAGC
ATCACAAAAATCGACGCTCAAGTCAGAGGTGGCGAAACCCGACAGGACTATAAAGATACCAGGCGTTTCC
CCCTGGAAGCTCCCTCGTGCGCTCTCCTGTTCCGACCCTGCCGCTTACCGGATACCTGTCCGCCTTTCTC
CCTTCGGGAAGCGTGGCGCTTTCTCATAGCTCACGCTGTAGGTATCTCAGTTCGGTGTAGGTCGTTCGCT
CCAAGCTGGGCTGTGTGCACGAACCCCCCGTTCAGCCCGACCGCTGCGCCTTATCCGGTAACTATCGTCT
TGAGTCCAACCCGGTAAGACACGACTTATCGCCACTGGCAGCAGCCACTGGTAACAGGATTAGCAGAGCG
AGGTATGTAGGCGGTGCTACAGAGTTCTTGAAGTGGTGGCCTAACTACGGCTACACTAGAAGAACAGTAT
TTGGTATCTGCGCTCTGCTGAAGCCAGTTACCTTCGGAAAAAGAGTTGGTAGCTCTTGATCCGGCAAACA
AACCACCGCTGGTAGCGGTGGTTTTTTTGTTTGCAAGCAGCAGATTACGCGCAGAAAAAAAGGATCTCAA
GAAGATCCTTTGATCTTTTCTACGGGGTCTGACGCTCAGTGGAACGAAAACTCACGTTAAGGGATTTTGG
TCATGAGATTATCAAAAAGGATCTTCACCTAGATCCTTTTAAATTAAAAATGAAGTTTTAAATCAATCTA
AAGTATATATGAGTAAACTTGGTCTGACAGTTACCAATGCTTAATCAGTGAGGCACCTATCTCAGCGATC
TGTCTATTTCGTTCATCCATAGTTGCATTTAAATTTCCGAACTCTCCAAGGCCCTCGTCGGAAAATCTTC
AAACCTTTCGTCCGATCCATCTTGCAGGCTACCTCTCGAACGAACTATCGCAAGTCTCTTGGCCGGCCTT
GCGCCTTGGCTATTGCTTGGCAGCGCCTATCGCCAGGTATTACTCCAATCCCGAATATCCGAGATCGGGA
TCACCCGAGAGAAGTTCAACCTACATCCTCAATCCCGATCTATCCGAGATCCGAGGAATATCGAAATCGG
GGCGCGCCTGGCCTCCGCGCCGGGTTTTGGCGCCTCCCGCGGGCGCCCCCCTCGTCACGGCGAGCGCTGC
CACGTCAGACGAAGGGCGCAGGAGCGTCCTGATCCTTCCGCCCGGACGCTCAGGACAGCGGCCCGCTGCT
CATAAGACTCGGCCTTAGAACCCCAGTATCAGCAGAAGGACATTTTAGGACGGGACTTGGGTGACTCTAG
GGCACTGGTTTTCTTTCCAGAGAGCGGAACAGGCGAGGAAAAGTAGTCCCTTCTCGGCGATTCTGCGGAG
GGATCTCCGTGGGGCGGTGAACGCCGATGATTATATAAGGACGCGCCGGGTGTGGCACAGCTAGTTCCGT
CGCAGCCGGGATTTGGGTCGCGGTTCTTGTTTGTGGATCGCTGTGATCGTCACTTGGTGAGTAGCGGGCT
GCTGGGCTGGCCGGGGCTTTCGTGGCCGCCGGGCCGCTCGGTGGGACGGAAGCGTGTGGAGAGACCGCCA
AGGGCTGTAGTCTGGGTCCGCGAGCAAGGTTGCCCTGAACTGGGGGTTGGGGGGAGCGCAGCAAAATGGC
GGCTGTTCCCGAGTCTTGAATGGAAGACGCTTGTGAGGCGGGCTGTGAGGTCGTTGAAACAAGGTGGGGG
GCATGGTGGGCGGCAAGAACCCAAGGTCTTGAGCCCTTCGCTAATGCGGGAAAGCTCTTATTCGGGTGAG
ATGGGCTGGGCACCATCTGGGGACCCTGACGTGAAGTTTGTCACTGACTGGAGAACTCGGTTTGTCGTCT
GTTGCGGGGGCGGCAGTTATGGCGGTGCCGTTGGGCAGTGCACCCGTACCTTTGGGAGCGCGCGCCCTCG
TCGTGTCGTGACGTCACCCGTTCTGTTGGCTTATAATGCAGGGTGGGGCCACCTGCCGGTAGGTGTGCGG
TAGGCTTTTCTCCGTCGCAGGACGCAGGGTTCGGGCCTAGGGTAGGCTCTCCTGAATCGACAGGCGCCGG
ACCTCTGGTGAGGGGAGGGATAAGTGAGGCGTCAGTTTCTTTGGTCGGTTTTATGTACCTATCTTCTTAA
GTAGCTGAAGCTCCGGTTTTGAACTATGCGCTCGGGGTTGGCGAGTGTGTTTTGTGAAGTTTTTTAGGCA
CCTTTTGAAATGTAATCATTTGGGTCAATATGTAATTTTCAGTGTTAGACTTGTAAATTGTCCGCTAAAT
TCTGGCCGTTTTTGGCTTTTTTGTTAGACAACATGACCGAGTACAAGCCCACGGTGCGCCTCGCCACCCG
CGACGACGTCCCCAGGGCCGTACGCACCCTCGCCGCCGCGTTCGCCGACTACCCCGCCACGCGCCACACC
GTCGATCCGGACCGCCACATCGAGCGGGTCACCGAGCTGCAAGAACTCTTCCTCACGCGCGTCGGGCTCG
ACATCGGCAAGGTGTGGGTCGCGGACGACGGCGCCGCGGTGGCGGTCTGGACCACGCCGGAGAGCGTCGA
AGCGGGGGCGGTGTTCGCCGAGATCGGCCCGCGCATGGCCGAGTTGAGCGGTTCCCGGCTGGCCGCGCAG
CAACAGATGGAGGGCCTCCTGGCGCCGCACCGGCCCAAGGAGCCCGCGTGGTTCCTGGCCACCGTCGGCG
TCTCGCCCGACCACCAGGGCAAGGGTCTGGGCAGCGCCGTCGTGCTCCCCGGAGTGGAGGCCGCCGAGCG
CGCCGGGGTGCCCGCCTTCCTGGAGACCTCCGCGCCCCGCAACCTCCCCTTCTACGAGCGGCTCGGCTTC
ACCGTCACCGCCGACGTCGAGGTGCCCGAAGGACCGCGCACCTGGTGCATGACCCGCAAGCCCGGTGCCT
AGGCTAGTATGTAAGCCTAGTCTTAGATAATAAAATCGCTATCCATCGAAGATGGATGTGTGTTGGTTTT
TTGTGTGTGTAACGCTAGGCGCGCCTGGTGTACCGAGAACGATCCTCTCAGTGCGAGTCTCGACGATCCA
TATCGTTGCTTGGCAGTCAGCCAGTCGGAATCCAGCTTGGGACCCAGGAAGTCCAATCGTCAGATATTGT
ACTCAAGCCTGGTCACGGCAGCGTACCGATCTGTTTAAACCTAGATATTGATAGTCTGATCGGTCAACGT
ATAATCGAGTCCTAGCTTTTGCAAACATCTATCAAGAGACAGGATCAGCAGGAGGCTTTCGCATGAGTAT
TCAACATTTCCGTGTCGCCCTTATTCCCTTTTTTGCGGCATTTTGCCTTCCTGTTTTTGCTCACCCAGAA
ACGCTGGTGAAAGTAAAAGATGCTGAAGATCAGTTGGGTGCGCGAGTGGGTTACATCGAACTGGATCTCA
ACAGCGGTAAGATCCTTGAGAGTTTTCGCCCCGAAGAACGCTTTCCAATGATGAGCACTTTTAAAGTTCT
GCTATGTGGCGCGGTATTATCCCGTATTGACGCCGGGCAAGAGCAACTCGGTCGCCGCATACACTATTCT
CAGAATGACTTGGTTGAGTATTCACCAGTCACAGAAAAGCATCTTACGGATGGCATGACAGTAAGAGAAT
TATGCAGTGCTGCCATAACCATGAGTGATAACACTGCGGCCAACTTACTTCTGACAACGATTGGAGGACC
GAAGGAGCTAACCGCTTTTTTGCACAACATGGGGGATCATGTAACTCGCCTTGATCGTTGGGAACCGGAG
CTGAATGAAGCCATACCAAACGACGAGCGTGACACCACGATGCCTGTAGCAATGGCAACAACCTTGCGTA
AACTATTAACTGGCGAACTACTTACTCTAGCTTCCCGGCAACAGTTGATAGACTGGATGGAGGCGGATAA
AGTTGCAGGACCACTTCTGCGCTCGGCCCTTCCGGCTGGCTGGTTTATTGCTGATAAATCTGGAGCCGGT
GAGCGTGGGTCTCGCGGTATCATTGCAGCACTGGGGCCAGATGGTAAGCCCTCCCGTATCGTAGTTATCT
ACACGACGGGGAGTCAGGCAACTATGGATGAACGAAATAGACAGATCGCTGAGATAGGTGCCTCACTGAT
TAAGCATTGGTAACCGATTCTAGGTGCATTGGCGCAGAAAAAAATGCCTGATGCGACGCTGCGCGTCTTA
TACTCCCACATATGCCAGATTCAGCAACGGATACGGCTTCCCCAACTTGCCCACTTCCATACGTGTCCTC
CTTACCAGAAATTTATCCTTAAGATCGTTTAAACTCGACTCTGGCTCTATCGAATCTCCGTCGTTTCGAG
CTTACGCGAACAGCCGTGGCGCTCATTTGCTCGTCGGGCATCGAATCTCGTCAGCTATCGTCAGCTTACC
TTTTTGGCAGCGATCGCGGCTCCCGACATCTTGGACCATTAGCTCCACAGGTATCTTCTTCCCTCTAGTG
GTCATAACAGCAGCTTCAGCTACCTCTCAATTCAAAAAACCCCTCAAGACCCGTTTAGAGGCCCCAAGGG
GTTATGCTATCAATCGTTGCGTTACACACACAAAAAACCAACACACATCCATCTTCGATGGATAGCGATT
TTATTATCTAACTGCTGATCGAGTGTAGCCAGATCTAGTAATCAATTACGGGGTCATTAGTTCATAGCCC
ATATATGGAGTTCCGCGTTACATAACTTACGGTAAATGGCCCGCCTGGCTGACCGCCCAACGACCCCCGC
CCATTGACGTCAATAATGACGTATGTTCCCATAGTAACGCCAATAGGGACTTTCCATTGACGTCAATGGG
TGGAGTATTTACGGTAAACTGCCCACTTGGCAGTACATCAAGTGTATCATATGCCAAGTACGCCCCCTAT
TGACGTCAATGACGGTAAATGGCCCGCCTGGCATTATGCCCAGTACATGACCTTATGGGACTTTCCTACT
TGGCAGTACATCTACGTATTAGTCATCGCTATTACCATGCTGATGCGGTTTTGGCAGTACATCAATGGGC
GTGGATAGCGGTTTGACTCACGGGGATTTCCAAGTCTCCACCCCATTGACGTCAATGGGAGTTTGTTTTG
GCACCAAAATCAACGGGACTTTCCAAAATGTCGTAACAACTCCGCCCCATTGACGCAAATGGGCGGTAGG
CGTGTACGGTGGGAGGTCTATATAAGCAGAGCTGGTTTAGTGAACCGTCAGATCAGATCTTTGTCGATCC
TACCATCCACTCGACACACCCGCCAGCGGCCGC
